Addgene plasmid #51884: pcDNA3-Xl-VSP1 R152Q GFP
Purpose: expression of Xl-VSP1 mutant fused to GFP in Xenopus oocytes or mammalian cells
Depositing lab: Laurinda Jaffe. Depositing organization: University of Connecticut Health Center. Publication: Voltage sensitive phosphoinositide phosphatases of Xenopus: their tissue distribution and voltage dependence. Ratzan WJ, Evsikov AV, Okamura Y, Jaffe LA. J Cell Physiol. 2011 Nov;226(11):2740-6. doi: 10.1002/jcp.22854. PubMed 21618529.
Backbone
  Vector backbone: pcDNA3
  Backbone manufacturer: Invitrogen
  Vector type: Mammalian Expression ; Xenopus oocyte expression
Growth in bacteria
  Bacterial resistance: Ampicillin, 100 μg/mL
  Growth temperature: 37°C
  Growth strain: DH5alpha
  Copy number: High Copy
Gene/Insert
  Gene/Insert name: VSP1 R152Q (alt names: tpte2; Voltage Sensitive Phosphatase 1)
  Species: X. laevis (frog)
  Mutation: R152Q: near the extracellular side of the fourth transmembrane domain, shifts Xl-VSP1 phosphatase activation to more negative membrane potentials
  Entrez Gene: tpte2
  Promoter: CMV
  Tag / fusion protein: EGFP (C terminal on insert)
  Cloning method: Restriction Enzyme; 5′ cloning site KpnI (not destroyed); 3′ cloning site NotI (not destroyed)
  Sequencing primers: 5′ CMV-F; 3′ BGH Reverse
Terms and licenses: Academic/Nonprofit Terms; Industry Terms: Not Available to Industry
How to cite: pcDNA3-Xl-VSP1 R152Q GFP was a gift from Laurinda Jaffe (Addgene plasmid # 51884 ; http://n2t.net/addgene:51884 ; RRID:Addgene_51884)
