[The description below was written by a language model from this plasmid's Addgene catalogue record and pLannotate feature annotations shown in this document.]
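Description:
pcDNA3-Xl-VSP1 R152Q GFP is a mammalian and Xenopus oocyte expression plasmid built on the pcDNA3 backbone. It is propagated in E. coli as a high-copy plasmid through a ColE1/pUC-type origin and selected with ampicillin via the AmpR (β-lactamase) gene. The backbone also carries an f1 origin for single-stranded DNA production and an SV40 promoter-driven neomycin phosphotransferase cassette with an SV40 polyadenylation signal, which in principle allows G418 selection of stably transfected mammalian cells. Small annotated fragments such as bom, ble, lacI, lac promoter/operator and a short HIV-1 LTR match are backbone remnants or incidental similarity hits rather than functional modules.

The payload is the Xenopus laevis voltage-sensitive phosphatase 1 (Xl-VSP1, gene tpte2), cloned between KpnI and NotI and fused at its C terminus to EGFP. The automated annotation labels this coding region as a fragment of human TPTE2, reflecting homology to the frog gene stated in the catalogue record. Expression in mammalian cells is driven by the CMV immediate-early enhancer and promoter and terminated by the bovine growth hormone polyadenylation signal. A T7 promoter lies upstream of the insert in the sense orientation, which could support in vitro transcription of RNA for oocyte injection, although the record does not specify the method used; an SP6 promoter flanks the insert on the opposite side.

The R152Q substitution lies near the extracellular end of the fourth transmembrane segment and shifts activation of the phosphatase to more negative membrane potentials. The construct is intended for expressing this fluorescently tagged mutant to study the voltage dependence of VSP activity.
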