Features (pLannotate 1.2.2; 22 found; start..end, strand, type, name):
     36..80      -  misc_feature   bom (fragment): basis of mobility region from pBR322
    235..614     +  enhancer       CMV enhancer: human cytomegalovirus immediate early enhancer
    615..818     +  promoter       CMV promoter: human cytomegalovirus (CMV) immediate early promoter
    814..847     +  LTR            5' LTR (truncated) (fragment): truncated 5' long terminal repeat (LTR) from HIV-1
    863..881     +  promoter       T7 promoter: promoter for bacteriophage T7 RNA polymerase
    991..2421    +  CDS            TPTE2 (fragment): TPTE2_HUMAN - Also known as TPIP From Homo sapiens (Human).
   2458..3177    +  CDS            EGFP: the original enhanced GFP (Yang et al., 1996) mammalian codon-optimized
   3213..3231    -  promoter       SP6 promoter: promoter for bacteriophage SP6 RNA polymerase
   3257..3481    +  polyA_signal   bGH poly(A) signal: bovine growth hormone polyadenylation signal
   3485..3506    +  promoter       SV40 promoter (fragment): SV40 enhancer and early promoter
   3527..3955    +  rep_origin     f1 ori (sequence partly withheld): f1 bacteriophage origin of replication; arrow indicates direction of (+) strand synthesis
   3969..4299    +  promoter       SV40 promoter: SV40 enhancer and early promoter
   4366..5157    +  CDS            neo: KKA2_KLEPN - Also known as kan, nptII. Experimental evidence at protein level: Swiss-Prot protein existence level 1. Resistance to kanamycin, neomycin, paromomycin, ribostamycin, butirosin and gentamicin B. From Klebsiella pneumoniae.
   5181..5339    +  CDS            ble (fragment): BLE_KLEPN - Experimental evidence at protein level: Swiss-Prot protein existence level 1. Binding protein with a strong affinity to the bleomycin family of antibiotics. Binds to CL990; an antimitotic-antibiotic compound. From Klebsiella pneumoniae.
   5334..5455    +  polyA_signal   SV40 poly(A) signal: SV40 polyadenylation signal
   5528..5544    -  protein_bind   lac operator: The lac repressor binds to the lac operator to inhibit transcription in E. coli. This inhibition can be relieved by adding lactose or isopropyl-β-D-thiogalactopyranoside (IPTG). lac repressor encoded by lacI
   5552..5582    -  promoter       lac promoter: promoter for the E. coli lac operon
   5597..5618    -  protein_bind   CAP binding site: CAP binding activates transcription in the presence of cAMP. E. coli catabolite activator protein
   5631..5723    -  CDS            lacI (fragment): lac repressor; lacI; The lac repressor binds to the lac operator to inhibit transcription in E. coli. This inhibition can be relieved by adding lactose or isopropyl-β-D-thiogalactopyranoside (IPTG).
   5906..6494    -  rep_origin     ori: high-copy-number ColE1/pMB1/pBR322/pUC origin of replication
   6665..7525    -  CDS            AmpR: β-lactamase; bla; confers resistance to ampicillin, carbenicillin, and related antibiotics
   7526..7630    -  promoter       AmpR promoter: bla
>Addgene plasmid #51884 | pcDNA3-Xl-VSP1 R152Q GFP | depositor full sequence | sequence record 79847 | pcDNA3-Xl-VSP1 R152Q GFP sequence 7661 bps
GACGGATCGGGAGATCTCCCGATCCCCTATGGTCGACTCTCAGTACAATCTGCTCTGATGCCGCATAGTT
AAGCCAGTATCTGCTCCCTGCTTGTGTGTTGGAGGTCGCTGAGTAGTGCGCGAGCAAAATTTAAGCTACA
ACAAGGCAAGGCTTGACCGACAATTGCATGAAGAATCTGCTTAGGGTTAGGCGTTTTGCGCTGCTTCGCG
ATGTACGGGCCAGATATACGCGTTGACATTGATTATTGACTAGTTATTAATAGTAATCAATTACGGGGTC
ATTAGTTCATAGCCCATATATGGAGTTCCGCGTTACATAACTTACGGTAAATGGCCCGCCTGGCTGACCG
CCCAACGACCCCCGCCCATTGACGTCAATAATGACGTATGTTCCCATAGTAACGCCAATAGGGACTTTCC
ATTGACGTCAATGGGTGGACTATTTACGGTAAACTGCCCACTTGGCAGTACATCAAGTGTATCATATGCC
AAGTACGCCCCCTATTGACGTCAATGACGGTAAATGGCCCGCCTGGCATTATGCCCAGTACATGACCTTA
TGGGACTTTCCTACTTGGCAGTACATCTACGTATTAGTCATCGCTATTACCATGGTGATGCGGTTTTGGC
AGTACATCAATGGGCGTGGATAGCGGTTTGACTCACGGGGATTTCCAAGTCTCCACCCCATTGACGTCAA
TGGGAGTTTGTTTTGGCACCAAAATCAACGGGACTTTCCAAAATGTCGTAACAACTCCGCCCCATTGACG
CAAATGGGCGGTAGGCGTGTACGGTGGGAGGTCTATATAAGCAGAGCTCTCTGGCTAACTAGAGAACCCA
CTGCTTACTGGCTTATCGAAATTAATACGACTCACTATAGGGAGACCCAAGCTTGGTACCATGTCAAGTG
TAACAGACGAGCAGAGGGAAGAACCTTCCATGGTTAATGGGTTCGGCAAGACTGAGGCGAAAGTAATAAT
TGATAATGGGAAGAATGAAGTGGAAGAGCCAGCGACATGGTGGAACAAACTGAGGAAAGTAATTTCTCCA
TTTGTGATGTCCTTTGGATTCAGGGTCTTTGGAGTTGTTCTGATCATCGTTGACTTTGTTCTGGTGATTG
TGGATCTGTCTGTCATTGACAAAAGCAGAGAGGCCACCACTGCAATATCATCCATTTCTTTAGCCATTTC
CTTCTTCTTTCTCATTGATGTGCTTCTACATATCTTCGTAGAAGGGTTCCGTCAGTATTTCAGTTCCAAG
CTGAACATATTTGATGCGGCTATTGTTATTGTGACACTGCTTGTCACTCTGGTGTATGCATTCACAGACT
TCAGCGGAGCTACTAATATTCCACAACTGGTAAACTTTCTTCGAGGCTTGAGAATTATCATCTTGGTGAG
AATTCTCCGCCTGGCATCTCAGAAGAGGCAACTTGAGAAAGTAACAAGGAGGCTGGTCTCTGAAAACAAA
AGACGATATCAAAAGGATGGGTTTGACCTGGATCTCACATATATTACTGATCGTATAATTGCCATGTCCT
TTCCATCATCTGGGAAGCAATCGTTTTATAGGAATCCGATTGAGGATGTAGTAAGGTTTTTAGACTCCAA
GCATAAGGATCACTACAAAATCTACAACCTGTGCAGTGAAAAAGGATATGATCCAAAATACTTTCACTAC
CGCGTGGAGCGAGTGTTTATAGATGATCATAATGTCCCAGTGCTGGCGGACATGCTGACTTTCACTGCGA
GTGTACGTGCATGGATGGCAGAGGATCCCCAAAATGTTATTGCTATTCACTGTAAAGGAGGCAAAGGACG
GACGGGGACCATGGTTTGCACATACCTTGTTGACAGTGACCAGTTTGAGAGTGCTGTGGAAAGTTTGGAT
TATTTTGGAGAAAGACGTACTGATAAAAGTGTAAGCACCAAGTTCCAGGGTGTAGAAACACCTTCTCAGA
GCAGGTATGTTGCATACTATGAAGTTCTGAAGAACAAATTCTGCCGCCAACTTCCTCCAGAGAAACAACT
CAAGATCAGAAGTATCAAAATCCACTCTATACAAGGTGTAGGGAGAAGCAACGGCACAGATTTAAAAGTT
CAGATAATAATGAAGAAAGAAGTAGTGTTCCAGTGCGTCTGTGAGACACAGGAAAACTGTAAGCTGTTTT
TTGATGCTGGAAACAACTCCATAGTCCTAAGCCTGGAAGGTTTTCCAGTTATCTCGGGAGACATTAAAAT
AAGATTTGAGTTCAGCACGAATCTTCCAAAAGGCTACGATGACTGTGCCATCTACTTCTGGTTCAACACA
TGCTTCATAGAAAACAGCAGACTCTACCTTTCCAAGAATGAGCTTGACAATCCCCACAAAGAAAAATCTG
GGAAGATCTACAAAGAGAACTTTGCGGTGGAGTTAAACTTTGAGTCTGGACCCGGGATCCACCGGCCGGT
CGCCACCATGGTGAGCAAGGGCGAGGAGCTGTTCACCGGGGTGGTGCCCATCCTGGTCGAGCTGGACGGC
GACGTAAACGGCCACAAGTTCAGCGTGTCCGGCGAGGGCGAGGGCGATGCCACCTACGGCAAGCTGACCC
TGAAGTTCATCTGCACCACCGGCAAGCTGCCCGTGCCCTGGCCCACCCTCGTGACCACCCTGACCTACGG
CGTGCAGTGCTTCAGCCGCTACCCCGACCACATGAAGCAGCACGACTTCTTCAAGTCCGCCATGCCCGAA
GGCTACGTCCAGGAGCGCACCATCTTCTTCAAGGACGACGGCAACTACAAGACCCGCGCCGAGGTGAAGT
TCGAGGGCGACACCCTGGTGAACCGCATCGAGCTGAAGGGCATCGACTTCAAGGAGGACGGCAACATCCT
GGGGCACAAGCTGGAGTACAACTACAACAGCCACAACGTCTATATCATGGCCGACAAGCAGAAGAACGGC
ATCAAGGTGAACTTCAAGATCCGCCACAACATCGAGGACGGCAGCGTGCAGCTCGCCGACCACTACCAGC
AGAACACCCCCATCGGCGACGGCCCCGTGCTGCTGCCCGACAACCACTACCTGAGCACCCAGTCCGCCCT
GAGCAAAGACCCCAACGAGAAGCGCGATCACATGGTCCTGCTGGAGTTCGTGACCGCCGCCGGGATCACT
CTCGGCATGGACGAGCTGTACAAGTAAAGCGGCCGCTCGAGCATGCATCTAGAGGGCCCTATTCTATAGT
GTCACCTAAATGCTAGAGCTCGCTGATCAGCCTCGACTGTGCCTTCTAGTTGCCAGCCATCTGTTGTTTG
CCCCTCCCCCGTGCCTTCCTTGACCCTGGAAGGTGCCACTCCCACTGTCCTTTCCTAATAAAATGAGGAA
ATTGCATCGCATTGTCTGAGTAGGTGTCATTCTATTCTGGGGGGTGGGGTGGGGCAGGACAGCAAGGGGG
AGGATTGGGAAGACAATAGCAGGCATGCTGGGGATGCGGTGGGCTCTATGGCTTCTGAGGCGGAAAGAAC
CAGCTGGGGCTCTAGGGGGTATCCCC
[124 nt withheld, positions 3527-3650]
C
[32 nt withheld, positions 3652-3683]
CA
[57 nt withheld, positions 3686-3742]
A
[49 nt withheld, positions 3744-3792]
CCTTTGACGTTGGAGTCCACGTTCTTT
[37 nt withheld, positions 3820-3856]
ACCCTATCTCGGTCTATTCTTTTGATTTATAAGGGATTTTGGGGATTTCGGCCTATTGGTTAAAAAATGA
GCTGATTTAACAAAAATTTAACGCGAATTAATTCTGTGGAATGTGTGTCAGTTAGGGTGTGGAAAGTCCC
CAGGCTCCCCAGGCAGGCAGAAGTATGCAAAGCATGCATCTCAATTAGTCAGCAACCAGGTGTGGAAAGT
CCCCAGGCTCCCCAGCAGGCAGAAGTATGCAAAGCATGCATCTCAATTAGTCAGCAACCATAGTCCCGCC
CCTAACTCCGCCCATCCCGCCCCTAACTCCGCCCAGTTCCGCCCATTCTCCGCCCCATGGCTGACTAATT
TTTTTTATTTATGCAGAGGCCGAGGCCGCCTCTGCCTCTGAGCTATTCCAGAAGTAGTGAGGAGGCTTTT
TTGGAGGCCTAGGCTTTTGCAAAAAGCTCCCGGGAGCTTGTATATCCATTTTCGGATCTGATCAAGAGAC
AGGATGAGGATCGTTTCGCATGATTGAACAAGATGGATTGCACGCAGGTTCTCCGGCCGCTTGGGTGGAG
AGGCTATTCGGCTATGACTGGGCACAACAGACAATCGGCTGCTCTGATGCCGCCGTGTTCCGGCTGTCAG
CGCAGGGGCGCCCGGTTCTTTTTGTCAAGACCGACCTGTCCGGTGCCCTGAATGAACTGCAGGACGAGGC
AGCGCGGCTATCGTGGCTGGCCACGACGGGCGTTCCTTGCGCAGCTGTGCTCGACGTTGTCACTGAAGCG
GGAAGGGACTGGCTGCTATTGGGCGAAGTGCCGGGGCAGGATCTCCTGTCATCTCACCTTGCTCCTGCCG
AGAAAGTATCCATCATGGCTGATGCAATGCGGCGGCTGCATACGCTTGATCCGGCTACCTGCCCATTCGA
CCACCAAGCGAAACATCGCATCGAGCGAGCACGTACTCGGATGGAAGCCGGTCTTGTCGATCAGGATGAT
CTGGACGAAGAGCATCAGGGGCTCGCGCCAGCCGAACTGTTCGCCAGGCTCAAGGCGCGCATGCCCGACG
GCGAGGATCTCGTCGTGACCCATGGCGATGCCTGCTTGCCGAATATCATGGTGGAAAATGGCCGCTTTTC
TGGATTCATCGACTGTGGCCGGCTGGGTGTGGCGGACCGCTATCAGGACATAGCGTTGGCTACCCGTGAT
ATTGCTGAAGAGCTTGGCGGCGAATGGGCTGACCGCTTCCTCGTGCTTTACGGTATCGCCGCTCCCGATT
CGCAGCGCATCGCCTTCTATCGCCTTCTTGACGAGTTCTTCTGAGCGGGACTCTGGGGTTCGAAATGACC
GACCAAGCGACGCCCAACCTGCCATCACGAGATTTCGATTCCACCGCCGCCTTCTATGAAAGGTTGGGCT
TCGGAATCGTTTTCCGGGACGCCGGCTGGATGATCCTCCAGCGCGGGGATCTCATGCTGGAGTTCTTCGC
CCACCCCAACTTGTTTATTGCAGCTTATAATGGTTACAAATAAAGCAATAGCATCACAAATTTCACAAAT
AAAGCATTTTTTTCACTGCATTCTAGTTGTGGTTTGTCCAAACTCATCAATGTATCTTATCATGTCTGTA
TACCGTCGACCTCTAGCTAGAGCTTGGCGTAATCATGGTCATAGCTGTTTCCTGTGTGAAATTGTTATCC
GCTCACAATTCCACACAACATACGAGCCGGAAGCATAAAGTGTAAAGCCTGGGGTGCCTAATGAGTGAGC
TAACTCACATTAATTGCGTTGCGCTCACTGCCCGCTTTCCAGTCGGGAAACCTGTCGTGCCAGCTGCATT
AATGAATCGGCCAACGCGCGGGGAGAGGCGGTTTGCGTATTGGGCGCTCTTCCGCTTCCTCGCTCACTGA
CTCGCTGCGCTCGGTCGTTCGGCTGCGGCGAGCGGTATCAGCTCACTCAAAGGCGGTAATACGGTTATCC
ACAGAATCAGGGGATAACGCAGGAAAGAACATGTGAGCAAAAGGCCAGCAAAAGGCCAGGAACCGTAAAA
AGGCCGCGTTGCTGGCGTTTTTCCATAGGCTCCGCCCCCCTGACGAGCATCACAAAAATCGACGCTCAAG
TCAGAGGTGGCGAAACCCGACAGGACTATAAAGATACCAGGCGTTTCCCCCTGGAAGCTCCCTCGTGCGC
TCTCCTGTTCCGACCCTGCCGCTTACCGGATACCTGTCCGCCTTTCTCCCTTCGGGAAGCGTGGCGCTTT
CTCAATGCTCACGCTGTAGGTATCTCAGTTCGGTGTAGGTCGTTCGCTCCAAGCTGGGCTGTGTGCACGA
ACCCCCCGTTCAGCCCGACCGCTGCGCCTTATCCGGTAACTATCGTCTTGAGTCCAACCCGGTAAGACAC
GACTTATCGCCACTGGCAGCAGCCACTGGTAACAGGATTAGCAGAGCGAGGTATGTAGGCGGTGCTACAG
AGTTCTTGAAGTGGTGGCCTAACTACGGCTACACTAGAAGGACAGTATTTGGTATCTGCGCTCTGCTGAA
GCCAGTTACCTTCGGAAAAAGAGTTGGTAGCTCTTGATCCGGCAAACAAACCACCGCTGGTAGCGGTGGT
TTTTTTGTTTGCAAGCAGCAGATTACGCGCAGAAAAAAAGGATCTCAAGAAGATCCTTTGATCTTTTCTA
CGGGGTCTGACGCTCAGTGGAACGAAAACTCACGTTAAGGGATTTTGGTCATGAGATTATCAAAAAGGAT
CTTCACCTAGATCCTTTTAAATTAAAAATGAAGTTTTAAATCAATCTAAAGTATATATGAGTAAACTTGG
TCTGACAGTTACCAATGCTTAATCAGTGAGGCACCTATCTCAGCGATCTGTCTATTTCGTTCATCCATAG
TTGCCTGACTCCCCGTCGTGTAGATAACTACGATACGGGAGGGCTTACCATCTGGCCCCAGTGCTGCAAT
GATACCGCGAGACCCACGCTCACCGGCTCCAGATTTATCAGCAATAAACCAGCCAGCCGGAAGGGCCGAG
CGCAGAAGTGGTCCTGCAACTTTATCCGCCTCCATCCAGTCTATTAATTGTTGCCGGGAAGCTAGAGTAA
GTAGTTCGCCAGTTAATAGTTTGCGCAACGTTGTTGCCATTGCTACAGGCATCGTGGTGTCACGCTCGTC
GTTTGGTATGGCTTCATTCAGCTCCGGTTCCCAACGATCAAGGCGAGTTACATGATCCCCCATGTTGTGC
AAAAAAGCGGTTAGCTCCTTCGGTCCTCCGATCGTTGTCAGAAGTAAGTTGGCCGCAGTGTTATCACTCA
TGGTTATGGCAGCACTGCATAATTCTCTTACTGTCATGCCATCCGTAAGATGCTTTTCTGTGACTGGTGA
GTACTCAACCAAGTCATTCTGAGAATAGTGTATGCGGCGACCGAGTTGCTCTTGCCCGGCGTCAATACGG
GATAATACCGCGCCACATAGCAGAACTTTAAAAGTGCTCATCATTGGAAAACGTTCTTCGGGGCGAAAAC
TCTCAAGGATCTTACCGCTGTTGAGATCCAGTTCGATGTAACCCACTCGTGCACCCAACTGATCTTCAGC
ATCTTTTACTTTCACCAGCGTTTCTGGGTGAGCAAAAACAGGAAGGCAAAATGCCGCAAAAAAGGGAATA
AGGGCGACACGGAAATGTTGAATACTCATACTCTTCCTTTTTCAATATTATTGAAGCATTTATCAGGGTT
ATTGTCTCATGAGCGGATACATATTTGAATGTATTTAGAAAAATAAACAAATAGGGGTTCCGCGCACATT
TCCCCGAAAAGTGCCACCTGACGTC
