>Addgene plasmid #51884 | pcDNA3-Xl-VSP1 R152Q GFP | addgene partial sequence | sequence record 81166 | CMV-F 5'-CGCAAATGGGCGGTAGGCGTG-3'
CTATATAAGCAGAGCTCTCTGGCTAACTAGAGAACCCACTGCTTACTGGCTTATCGAAATTAATACGACT
CACTATAGGGAGACCCAAGCTTGGTACCATGTCAAGTGTAACAGACGAGCAGAGGGAAGAACCTTCCATG
GTTAATGGGTTCGGCAAGACTGAGGCGAAAGTAATAATTGATAATGGGAAGAATGAAGTGGAAGAGCCAG
CGACATGGTGGAACAAACTGAGGAAAGTAATTTCTCCATTTGTGATGTCCTTTGGATTCAGGGTCTTTGG
AGTTGTTCTGATCATCGTTGACTTTGTTCTGGTGATTGTGGATCTGTCTGTCATTGACAAAAGCAGAGAG
GCCACCACTGCAATATCATCCATTTCTTTAGCCATTTCCTTCTTCTTTCTCATTGATGTGCTTCTACATA
TCTTCGTAGAAGGGTTCCGTCAGTATTTCAGTTCCAAGCTGAACATATTTGATGCGGCTATTGTTATTGT
GACACTGCTTGTCACTCTGGTGTATGCATTCACAGACTTCAGCGGAGCTACTAATATTCCACAACTGGTA
AACTTTCTTCGAGGCTTGAGAATTATCATCTTGGTGAGAATTCTCCGCCTGGCATCTCAGAAGAGGCAAC
TTGAGAAAGTAACAAGGAGGCTGGTCTCTGAAAACAAAAGACGATATCAAAAGGATGGGTTTGACCTGGA
TCTCACATATATTACTGATCGTATAATTGCCATGTCCTTTCCATCATCTGGGAAGCAATCGTTTTATAGG
AATCCGATTGAGGATGTAGTAAGGTTTTTAGACTCCAAGCATAAGGATCACTACAAAATCTACAACCTGT
GCAGTGAAAAAGGATATGATCCAAAATACTTTCACTACCGCGTGGAGCGAGTGTTTATAGATGATCATAA
TGTCCCAGTGCTGGCGGACATGCTGACTTTCACTGCGAGTGTACGTGCATGGATGGCAGAGGATCCCCAA
A
