>Addgene plasmid #51884 | pcDNA3-Xl-VSP1 R152Q GFP | addgene partial sequence | sequence record 81219 | EGFP-N 5'-CGTCGCCGTCCAGCTCGACCAG-3'
CCGGTGAACAGCTCCTCGCCCTTGCTCACCATGGTGGCGACCGGCCGGTGGATCCCGGGTCCAGACTCAA
AGTTTAACTCCACCGCAAAGTTCTCTTTGTAGATCTTCCCAGATTTTTCTTTGTGGGGATTGTCAAGCTC
ATTCTTGGAAAGGTAGAGTCTGCTGTTTTCTATGAAGCATGTGTTGAACCAGAAGTAGATGGCACAGTCA
TCGTAGCCTTTTGGAAGATTCGTGCTGAACTCAAATCTTATTTTAATGTCTCCCGAGATAACTGGAAAAC
CTTCCAGGCTTAGGACTATGGAGTTGTTTCCAGCATCAAAAAACAGCTTACAGTTTTCCTGTGTCTCACA
GACGCACTGGAACACTACTTCTTTCTTCATTATTATCTGAACTTTTAAATCTGTGCCGTTGCTTCTCCCT
ACACCTTGTATAGAGTGGATTTTGATACTTCTGATCTTGAGTTGTTTCTCTGGAGGAAGTTGGCGGCAGA
ATTTGTTCTTCAGAACTTCATAGTATGCAACATACCTGCTCTGAGAAGGTGTTTCTACACCCTGGAACTT
GGTGCTTACACTTTTATCAGTACGTCTTTCTCCAAAATAATCCAAACTTTCCACAGCACTCTCAAACTGG
TCACTGTCAACAAGGTATGTGCAAACCATGGTCCCCGTCCGTCCTTTGCCTCCTTTACAGTGAATAGCAA
TAACATTTTGGGGATCCTCTGCCATCCATGCACGTACACTCGCAGTGAAAGTCAGCATGTCCGCCAGCAC
TGGGACATTATGATCATCTATAAACACTCGCTCCACGCGGTAGTGAAAGTATTTTGGATCATATCCTTTT
TCACTGCACAGGTTGTAGATTTTGTAGTGATCCTTATGCTTGGAGTCTAAAAACCTTACTACATCCTCAA
TCGGATTCCTATAAAACGATTGCTTCCCAGATGATGGAAAGGACATGGCAATTATACGATCAGTAATATA
TGTGAGATCCAGGTCAAACCCATCCTTTTGATATCGTCTTTTGTTTTCAGAGACCAGCCTCCTTGTTACT
TTCTCAAGTTGCCTCTTCTGAGATGCCAGGCGG
